Addgene plasmid #19311: Flag pLJM1 Rap2A
Depositing lab: David Sabatini. Depositing organization: Whitehead Institute for Biomedical Research. Publication: The Rag GTPases bind raptor and mediate amino acid signaling to mTORC1. Sancak Y, Peterson TR, Shaul YD, Lindquist RA, Thoreen CC, Bar-Peled L, Sabatini DM. Science. 2008 Jun 13. 320(5882):1496-501. 10.1126/science.1157535 PubMed 18497260.
Backbone
  Vector backbone: pLJM1
  Backbone size w/o insert (bp): 7400
  Vector type: Mammalian Expression, Lentiviral
  Selectable markers: Puromycin
Growth in bacteria
  Bacterial resistance: Ampicillin, 100 μg/mL
  Growth temperature: 37°C
  Growth strain: Stbl3
  Growth instructions: Grow in Exel10Gold or Stbl2 cells
  Copy number: High Copy
Gene/Insert
  Gene/Insert name: RAP2A, member of RAS oncogene family (alt name: KREV; RAP2; K-REV; RbBP-30)
  Species: H. sapiens (human)
  Insert size (bp): 552
  Entrez Gene: RAP2A (a.k.a. K-REV, KREV, RAP2, RbBP-30)
  Tag / fusion protein: Flag (N terminal on backbone)
  Cloning method: Restriction Enzyme; 5′ cloning site SalI (not destroyed); 3′ cloning site EcoRV (not destroyed)
  Sequencing primers: 5′ CMV-F
Terms and licenses: Academic/Nonprofit Terms; Industry Terms: Not Available to Industry
Depositor comments: pLJM1 is based on pLKO.1. pLJM1 was cut with AgeI and EcoRI and a Flag tag was cloned in. The cDNA was cloned into Flag-pLJM1 with SalI and EcoRV. The sequence across the MCS includes AgeI-Flag-SalI-gene-EcoRV-EcoRI
How to cite: Flag pLJM1 Rap2A was a gift from David Sabatini (Addgene plasmid # 19311 ; http://n2t.net/addgene:19311 ; RRID:Addgene_19311)
