[The description below was written by a language model from this plasmid's Addgene catalogue record and the feature table of its GenBank file.]
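Description:
Flag pLJM1 Rap2A is a lentiviral mammalian expression plasmid of about 7.9 kb, built on pLJM1, a derivative of pLKO.1. It carries the human RAP2A cDNA (552 bp), which encodes a small GTPase of the RAS oncogene family. A Flag epitope was introduced into the backbone between AgeI and EcoRI, and the cDNA was then cloned downstream between SalI and EcoRV. The result is an N-terminally Flag-tagged Rap2A driven by the CMV immediate early promoter. The RAP2A coding region is not annotated as a feature in the sequence record, but the gap between the Flag tag and the cPPT/CTS element is consistent with the insert sitting there.

The viral portion has a third-generation, self-inactivating layout. An RSV promoter is fused to a truncated HIV-1 5' LTR and drives genomic RNA production in packaging cells. It is followed by the Psi packaging signal, the Rev response element for Rev-dependent nuclear export, the expression cassettes, and a U3-deleted 3' LTR that silences LTR promoter activity after integration. In this map the cPPT/CTS lies downstream of the CMV-Flag-Rap2A cassette. A separate human PGK promoter then drives puromycin N-acetyltransferase, so transduced or transfected cells can be selected with puromycin. Outside the LTRs are an SV40 poly(A) signal and SV40 origin. The bacterial elements are an f1 origin, a high-copy ColE1/pUC origin and an ampicillin resistance gene, and recombination-deficient E. coli strains are recommended for propagation.

The plasmid suits stable or transient expression of Flag-Rap2A in mammalian cells, for example for anti-Flag detection or immunoprecipitation. It was deposited with a study of Rag GTPases, raptor and amino acid signalling to mTORC1. The record does not state what role Rap2A played in that work.
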