LOCUS       Exported 7942 bp ds-DNA circular SYN 12-MAY-2021
DEFINITION  synthetic circular DNA
ACCESSION   .
VERSION     .
KEYWORDS    Flag pLJM1 Rap2A
SOURCE      synthetic DNA construct
  ORGANISM  synthetic DNA construct
REFERENCE   1 (bases 1 to 7942)
  AUTHORS   Sancak Y, Peterson TR, Shaul YD, Lindquist RA, Thoreen CC, Bar-Peled
            L, Sabatini DM
  TITLE     The Rag GTPases bind raptor and mediate amino acid signaling to
            mTORC1.
  JOURNAL   Science. 2008 Jun 13. 320(5882):1496-501.
  PUBMED    18497260
REFERENCE   2 (bases 1 to 7942)
  AUTHORS   .
  TITLE     Direct Submission
  JOURNAL   Exported May 12, 2021 from SnapGene Server 1.1.58
            http://www.snapgene.com
FEATURES             Location/Qualifiers
     source          1..7942
                     /organism="synthetic DNA construct"
                     /mol_type="other DNA"
     promoter        131..334
                     /label=CMV promoter
                     /note="human cytomegalovirus (CMV) immediate early
                     promoter"
     primer_bind     285..305
                     /label=CMV-F
                     /note="Human CMV immediate early promoter, forward primer"
     CDS             375..398
                     /codon_start=1
                     /product="FLAG(R) epitope tag, followed by an enterokinase
                     cleavage site"
                     /label=FLAG
                     /translation="DYKDDDDK"
     misc_feature    1025..1142
                     /label=cPPT/CTS
                     /note="central polypurine tract and central termination
                     sequence of HIV-1"
     promoter        1191..1701
                     /label=hPGK promoter
                     /note="human phosphoglycerate kinase 1 promoter"
     primer_bind     1620..1638
                     /label=hPGK-F
                     /note="Human PGK promoter, forward primer"
     CDS             1723..2322
                     /codon_start=1
                     /gene="pac from Streptomyces alboniger"
                     /product="puromycin N-acetyltransferase"
                     /label=PuroR
                     /note="confers resistance to puromycin"
                     /translation="MTEYKPTVRLATRDDVPRAVRTLAAAFADYPATRHTVDPDRHIER
                     VTELQELFLTRVGLDIGKVWVADDGAAVAVWTTPESVEAGAVFAEIGPRMAELSGSRLA
                     AQQQMEGLLAPHRPKEPAWFLATVGVSPDHQGKGLGSAVVLPGVEAAERAGVPAFLETS
                     APRNLPFYERLGFTVTADVEVPEGPRTWCMTRKPGA"
     primer_bind     complement(1723..1742)
                     /label=Puro-R
                     /note="Puromycin resistance gene, reverse primer. Also
                     called puro-variant-R"
     primer_bind     2219..2239
                     /label=Puro-F
                     /note="Puromycin resistance gene, forward primer"
     LTR             2450..2683
                     /label=3' LTR (Delta-U3)
                     /note="self-inactivating 3' long terminal repeat (LTR) from
                     HIV-1"
     polyA_signal    2755..2876
                     /label=SV40 poly(A) signal
                     /note="SV40 polyadenylation signal"
     primer_bind     complement(2792..2811)
                     /label=SV40pA-R
                     /note="SV40 polyA, reverse primer"
     primer_bind     2846..2865
                     /label=EBV-rev
                     /note="SV40 polyA terminator, reverse primer"
     rep_origin      2916..3051
                     /label=SV40 ori
                     /note="SV40 origin of replication"
     primer_bind     2978..2997
                     /label=SV40pro-F
                     /note="SV40 promoter/origin, forward primer"
     primer_bind     complement(3071..3090)
                     /label=T7
                     /note="T7 promoter, forward primer"
     promoter        complement(3072..3090)
                     /label=T7 promoter
                     /note="promoter for bacteriophage T7 RNA polymerase"
     primer_bind     complement(3100..3117)
                     /label=M13 Forward
                     /note="In lacZ gene. Also called M13-F20 or M13 (-21)
                     Forward"
     primer_bind     complement(3100..3116)
                     /label=M13 fwd
                     /note="common sequencing primer, one of multiple similar
                     variants"
     primer_bind     complement(3109..3131)
                     /label=M13/pUC Forward
                     /note="In lacZ gene"
     rep_origin      3258..3713
                     /direction=RIGHT
                     /label=f1 ori
                     /note="f1 bacteriophage origin of replication; arrow
                     indicates direction of (+) strand synthesis"
     primer_bind     complement(3345..3364)
                     /label=F1ori-R
                     /note="F1 origin, reverse primer"
     primer_bind     3555..3576
                     /label=F1ori-F
                     /note="F1 origin, forward primer"
     promoter        3739..3843
                     /gene="bla"
                     /label=AmpR promoter
     CDS             3844..4704
                     /codon_start=1
                     /gene="bla"
                     /product="beta-lactamase"
                     /label=AmpR
                     /note="confers resistance to ampicillin, carbenicillin, and
                     related antibiotics"
                     /translation="MSIQHFRVALIPFFAAFCLPVFAHPETLVKVKDAEDQLGARVGYI
                     ELDLNSGKILESFRPEERFPMMSTFKVLLCGAVLSRIDAGQEQLGRRIHYSQNDLVEYS
                     PVTEKHLTDGMTVRELCSAAITMSDNTAANLLLTTIGGPKELTAFLHNMGDHVTRLDRW
                     EPELNEAIPNDERDTTMPVAMATTLRKLLTGELLTLASRQQLIDWMEADKVAGPLLRSA
                     LPAGWFIADKSGAGERGSRGIIAALGPDGKPSRIVVIYTTGSQATMDERNRQIAEIGAS
                     LIKHW"
     primer_bind     complement(4062..4081)
                     /label=Amp-R
                     /note="Ampicillin resistance gene, reverse primer"
     rep_origin      4875..5463
                     /direction=RIGHT
                     /label=ori
                     /note="high-copy-number ColE1/pMB1/pBR322/pUC origin of
                     replication"
     primer_bind     5364..5383
                     /label=pBR322ori-F
                     /note="pBR322 origin, forward primer"
     primer_bind     5617..5634
                     /label=L4440
                     /note="L4440 vector, forward primer"
     protein_bind    5751..5772
                     /label=CAP binding site
                     /bound_moiety="E. coli catabolite activator protein"
                     /note="CAP binding activates transcription in the presence
                     of cAMP."
     promoter        5787..5817
                     /label=lac promoter
                     /note="promoter for the E. coli lac operon"
     protein_bind    5825..5841
                     /label=lac operator
                     /bound_moiety="lac repressor encoded by lacI"
                     /note="The lac repressor binds to the lac operator to
                     inhibit transcription in E. coli. This inhibition can be
                     relieved by adding lactose or
                     isopropyl-beta-D-thiogalactopyranoside (IPTG)."
     primer_bind     5830..5852
                     /label=M13/pUC Reverse
                     /note="In lacZ gene"
     primer_bind     5849..5865
                     /label=M13 rev
                     /note="common sequencing primer, one of multiple similar
                     variants"
     primer_bind     5849..5865
                     /label=M13 Reverse
                     /note="In lacZ gene. Also called M13-rev"
     primer_bind     5884..5904
                     /label=T3
                     /note="T3 promoter, forward primer"
     promoter        5886..5904
                     /label=T3 promoter
                     /note="promoter for bacteriophage T3 RNA polymerase"
     promoter        5932..6158
                     /label=RSV promoter
                     /note="Rous sarcoma virus enhancer/promoter"
     LTR             6159..6339
                     /label=5' LTR (truncated)
                     /note="truncated 5' long terminal repeat (LTR) from HIV-1"
     misc_feature    6386..6511
                     /label=HIV-1 Psi
                     /note="packaging signal of human immunodeficiency virus
                     type 1"
     misc_feature    7004..7237
                     /label=RRE
                     /note="The Rev response element (RRE) of HIV-1 allows for
                     Rev-dependent mRNA export from the nucleus to the
                     cytoplasm."
     CDS             7422..7466
                     /codon_start=1
                     /product="antigenic peptide corresponding to amino acids
                     655 to 669 of the HIV envelope protein gp41 (Lutje Hulsik
                     et al., 2013)"
                     /label=gp41 peptide
                     /note="recognized by the 2H10 single-chain llama nanobody"
                     /translation="KNEQELLELDKWASL"
     primer_bind     7764..7784
                     /label=hU6-F
                     /note="Human U6 promoter, forward primer"
ORIGIN
        1 tatgccaagt acgcccccta ttgacgtcaa tgacggtaaa tggcccgcct ggcattatgc
       61 ccagtacatg accttatggg actttcctac ttggcagtac atctacgtat tagtcatcgc
      121 tattaccatg gtgatgcggt tttggcagta catcaatggg cgtggatagc ggtttgactc
      181 acggggattt ccaagtctcc accccattga cgtcaatggg agtttgtttt ggcaccaaaa
      241 tcaacgggac tttccaaaat gtcgtaacaa ctccgcccca ttgacgcaaa tgggcggtag
      301 gcgtgtacgg tgggaggtct atataagcag agctggttta gtgaaccgtc agatccgcta
      361 gcgctaccgg tatggactac aaggatgacg atgacaaggg tggtggtggt ggtgcgtcga
      421 cgatgcgcga gtacaaagtg gtggtgctgg gctcgggcgg ggtaggcaaa tccgccctga
      481 ccgtgcagtt cgtgaccggc accttcatcg agaaatacga ccccaccatc gaggacttct
      541 accgcaagga gatcgaggtg gattcgtcgc cgtcggtgct ggagatcctg gacacggcgg
      601 gcaccgagca gttcgcgtcc atgcgggacc tgtacatcaa gaacggccag ggcttcatcc
      661 tcgtctacag cctcgtcaac cagcagagct tccaggacat caagcccatg cgggaccaga
      721 tcatccgcgt gaagcggtat gagaaagtgc cagtcatctt ggttgggaac aaagtggacc
      781 tggaaagtga gagagaagta tcgtccagcg aaggcagagc ccttgctgaa gagtggggct
      841 gcccctttat ggaaacttcc gctaagagta aaacaatggt ggacgaactc tttgcagaaa
      901 ttgtgaggca gatgaactat gctgctcagc ctgacaaaga tgacccatgc tgttctgcat
      961 gtaacataca ataggatatc ttcgaattct cgacctcgag acaaatggca gtattcatcc
     1021 acaattttaa aagaaaaggg gggattgggg ggtacagtgc aggggaaaga atagtagaca
     1081 taatagcaac agacatacaa actaaagaat tacaaaaaca aattacaaaa attcaaaatt
     1141 ttcgggttta ttacagggac agcagagatc cactttggcc gcggctcgag ggggttgggg
     1201 ttgcgccttt tccaaggcag ccctgggttt gcgcagggac gcggctgctc tgggcgtggt
     1261 tccgggaaac gcagcggcgc cgaccctggg tctcgcacat tcttcacgtc cgttcgcagc
     1321 gtcacccgga tcttcgccgc tacccttgtg ggccccccgg cgacgcttcc tgctccgccc
     1381 ctaagtcggg aaggttcctt gcggttcgcg gcgtgccgga cgtgacaaac ggaagccgca
     1441 cgtctcacta gtaccctcgc agacggacag cgccagggag caatggcagc gcgccgaccg
     1501 cgatgggctg tggccaatag cggctgctca gcagggcgcg ccgagagcag cggccgggaa
     1561 ggggcggtgc gggaggcggg gtgtggggcg gtagtgtggg ccctgttcct gcccgcgcgg
     1621 tgttccgcat tctgcaagcc tccggagcgc acgtcggcag tcggctccct cgttgaccga
     1681 atcaccgacc tctctcccca gggggatcca ccggagctta ccatgaccga gtacaagccc
     1741 acggtgcgcc tcgccacccg cgacgacgtc cccagggccg tacgcaccct cgccgccgcg
     1801 ttcgccgact accccgccac gcgccacacc gtcgatccgg accgccacat cgagcgggtc
     1861 accgagctgc aagaactctt cctcacgcgc gtcgggctcg acatcggcaa ggtgtgggtc
     1921 gcggacgacg gcgccgcggt ggcggtctgg accacgccgg agagcgtcga agcgggggcg
     1981 gtgttcgccg agatcggccc gcgcatggcc gagttgagcg gttcccggct ggccgcgcag
     2041 caacagatgg aaggcctcct ggcgccgcac cggcccaagg agcccgcgtg gttcctggcc
     2101 accgtcggcg tctcgcccga ccaccagggc aagggtctgg gcagcgccgt cgtgctcccc
     2161 ggagtggagg cggccgagcg cgccggggtg cccgccttcc tggagacctc cgcgccccgc
     2221 aacctcccct tctacgagcg gctcggcttc accgtcaccg ccgacgtcga ggtgcccgaa
     2281 ggaccgcgca cctggtgcat gacccgcaag cccggtgcct gacgcccgcc ccacgacccg
     2341 cagcgcccga ccgaaaggag cgcacgaccc catgcatcgg tacctttaag accaatgact
     2401 tacaaggcag ctgtagatct tagccacttt ttaaaagaaa aggggggact ggaagggcta
     2461 attcactccc aacgaagaca agatctgctt tttgcttgta ctgggtctct ctggttagac
     2521 cagatctgag cctgggagct ctctggctaa ctagggaacc cactgcttaa gcctcaataa
     2581 agcttgcctt gagtgcttca agtagtgtgt gcccgtctgt tgtgtgactc tggtaactag
     2641 agatccctca gaccctttta gtcagtgtgg aaaatctcta gcagtagtag ttcatgtcat
     2701 cttattattc agtatttata acttgcaaag aaatgaatat cagagagtga gaggaacttg
     2761 tttattgcag cttataatgg ttacaaataa agcaatagca tcacaaattt cacaaataaa
     2821 gcattttttt cactgcattc tagttgtggt ttgtccaaac tcatcaatgt atcttatcat
     2881 gtctggctct agctatcccg cccctaactc cgcccatccc gcccctaact ccgcccagtt
     2941 ccgcccattc tccgccccat ggctgactaa ttttttttat ttatgcagag gccgaggccg
     3001 cctcggcctc tgagctattc cagaagtagt gaggaggctt ttttggaggc ctagggacgt
     3061 acccaattcg ccctatagtg agtcgtatta cgcgcgctca ctggccgtcg ttttacaacg
     3121 tcgtgactgg gaaaaccctg gcgttaccca acttaatcgc cttgcagcac atcccccttt
     3181 cgccagctgg cgtaatagcg aagaggcccg caccgatcgc ccttcccaac agttgcgcag
     3241 cctgaatggc gaatgggnnn nnnnnnnnnn nnnnnnnnnn nnnnnnnnnn nnnnnnnnnn
     3301 nnnnnnnnnn nnnnnnnnnn nnnnnnnnnn nnnnnnnnnn nnnnnnnnnn nnnnnnnnnn
     3361 nnnnnnnnnn nnnnnnnnnn ncnnnnnnnn nnnnnnnnnn nnnnnnnnnn nnnnnnnnnn
     3421 nnnnnnnnnn nnnnnnnnnn nnnnnnnnnn nnnnnnnnnn nnnnnnnnnn nnnannnnnn
     3481 nnnnnnnnnn nnnnnnnnnn nnnnnnnnnn nnnnnnnnnn nnncctttga cgttggagtc
     3541 cacgttcttt aatagtggac tcttgttcca aactggaaca acactcaacc ctatctcggt
     3601 ctattctttt gatttataag ggattttgcc gatttcggcc tattggttaa aaaatgagct
     3661 gatttaacaa aaatttaacg cgaattttaa caaaatatta acgcttacaa tttaggtggc
     3721 acttttcggg gaaatgtgcg cggaacccct atttgtttat ttttctaaat acattcaaat
     3781 atgtatccgc tcatgagaca ataaccctga taaatgcttc aataatattg aaaaaggaag
     3841 agtatgagta ttcaacattt ccgtgtcgcc cttattccct tttttgcggc attttgcctt
     3901 cctgtttttg ctcacccaga aacgctggtg aaagtaaaag atgctgaaga tcagttgggt
     3961 gcacgagtgg gttacatcga actggatctc aacagcggta agatccttga gagttttcgc
     4021 cccgaagaac gttttccaat gatgagcact tttaaagttc tgctatgtgg cgcggtatta
     4081 tcccgtattg acgccgggca agagcaactc ggtcgccgca tacactattc tcagaatgac
     4141 ttggttgagt actcaccagt cacagaaaag catcttacgg atggcatgac agtaagagaa
     4201 ttatgcagtg ctgccataac catgagtgat aacactgcgg ccaacttact tctgacaacg
     4261 atcggaggac cgaaggagct aaccgctttt ttgcacaaca tgggggatca tgtaactcgc
     4321 cttgatcgtt gggaaccgga gctgaatgaa gccataccaa acgacgagcg tgacaccacg
     4381 atgcctgtag caatggcaac aacgttgcgc aaactattaa ctggcgaact acttactcta
     4441 gcttcccggc aacaattaat agactggatg gaggcggata aagttgcagg accacttctg
     4501 cgctcggccc ttccggctgg ctggtttatt gctgataaat ctggagccgg tgagcgtggg
     4561 tctcgcggta tcattgcagc actggggcca gatggtaagc cctcccgtat cgtagttatc
     4621 tacacgacgg ggagtcaggc aactatggat gaacgaaata gacagatcgc tgagataggt
     4681 gcctcactga ttaagcattg gtaactgtca gaccaagttt actcatatat actttagatt
     4741 gatttaaaac ttcattttta atttaaaagg atctaggtga agatcctttt tgataatctc
     4801 atgaccaaaa tcccttaacg tgagttttcg ttccactgag cgtcagaccc cgtagaaaag
     4861 atcaaaggat cttcttgaga tccttttttt ctgcgcgtaa tctgctgctt gcaaacaaaa
     4921 aaaccaccgc taccagcggt ggtttgtttg ccggatcaag agctaccaac tctttttccg
     4981 aaggtaactg gcttcagcag agcgcagata ccaaatactg ttcttctagt gtagccgtag
     5041 ttaggccacc acttcaagaa ctctgtagca ccgcctacat acctcgctct gctaatcctg
     5101 ttaccagtgg ctgctgccag tggcgataag tcgtgtctta ccgggttgga ctcaagacga
     5161 tagttaccgg ataaggcgca gcggtcgggc tgaacggggg gttcgtgcac acagcccagc
     5221 ttggagcgaa cgacctacac cgaactgaga tacctacagc gtgagctatg agaaagcgcc
     5281 acgcttcccg aagggagaaa ggcggacagg tatccggtaa gcggcagggt cggaacagga
     5341 gagcgcacga gggagcttcc agggggaaac gcctggtatc tttatagtcc tgtcgggttt
     5401 cgccacctct gacttgagcg tcgatttttg tgatgctcgt caggggggcg gagcctatgg
     5461 aaaaacgcca gcaacgcggc ctttttacgg ttcctggcct tttgctggcc ttttgctcac
     5521 atgttctttc ctgcgttatc ccctgattct gtggataacc gtattaccgc ctttgagtga
     5581 gctgataccg ctcgccgcag ccgaacgacc gagcgcagcg agtcagtgag cgaggaagcg
     5641 gaagagcgcc caatacgcaa accgcctctc cccgcgcgtt ggccgattca ttaatgcagc
     5701 tggcacgaca ggtttcccga ctggaaagcg ggcagtgagc gcaacgcaat taatgtgagt
     5761 tagctcactc attaggcacc ccaggcttta cactttatgc ttccggctcg tatgttgtgt
     5821 ggaattgtga gcggataaca atttcacaca ggaaacagct atgaccatga ttacgccaag
     5881 cgcgcaatta accctcacta aagggaacaa aagctggagc tgcaagctta atgtagtctt
     5941 atgcaatact cttgtagtct tgcaacatgg taacgatgag ttagcaacat gccttacaag
     6001 gagagaaaaa gcaccgtgca tgccgattgg tggaagtaag gtggtacgat cgtgccttat
     6061 taggaaggca acagacgggt ctgacatgga ttggacgaac cactgaattg ccgcattgca
     6121 gagatattgt atttaagtgc ctagctcgat acataaacgg gtctctctgg ttagaccaga
     6181 tctgagcctg ggagctctct ggctaactag ggaacccact gcttaagcct caataaagct
     6241 tgccttgagt gcttcaagta gtgtgtgccc gtctgttgtg tgactctggt aactagagat
     6301 ccctcagacc cttttagtca gtgtggaaaa tctctagcag tggcgcccga acagggactt
     6361 gaaagcgaaa gggaaaccag aggagctctc tcgacgcagg actcggcttg ctgaagcgcg
     6421 cacggcaaga ggcgaggggc ggcgactggt gagtacgcca aaaattttga ctagcggagg
     6481 ctagaaggag agagatgggt gcgagagcgt cagtattaag cgggggagaa ttagatcgcg
     6541 atgggaaaaa attcggttaa ggccaggggg aaagaaaaaa tataaattaa aacatatagt
     6601 atgggcaagc agggagctag aacgattcgc agttaatcct ggcctgttag aaacatcaga
     6661 aggctgtaga caaatactgg gacagctaca accatccctt cagacaggat cagaagaact
     6721 tagatcatta tataatacag tagcaaccct ctattgtgtg catcaaagga tagagataaa
     6781 agacaccaag gaagctttag acaagataga ggaagagcaa aacaaaagta agaccaccgc
     6841 acagcaagcg gccgctgatc ttcagacctg gaggaggaga tatgagggac aattggagaa
     6901 gtgaattata taaatataaa gtagtaaaaa ttgaaccatt aggagtagca cccaccaagg
     6961 caaagagaag agtggtgcag agagaaaaaa gagcagtggg aataggagct ttgttccttg
     7021 ggttcttggg agcagcagga agcactatgg gcgcagcgtc aatgacgctg acggtacagg
     7081 ccagacaatt attgtctggt atagtgcagc agcagaacaa tttgctgagg gctattgagg
     7141 cgcaacagca tctgttgcaa ctcacagtct ggggcatcaa gcagctccag gcaagaatcc
     7201 tggctgtgga aagataccta aaggatcaac agctcctggg gatttggggt tgctctggaa
     7261 aactcatttg caccactgct gtgccttgga atgctagttg gagtaataaa tctctggaac
     7321 agatttggaa tcacacgacc tggatggagt gggacagaga aattaacaat tacacaagct
     7381 taatacactc cttaattgaa gaatcgcaaa accagcaaga aaagaatgaa caagaattat
     7441 tggaattaga taaatgggca agtttgtgga attggtttaa cataacaaat tggctgtggt
     7501 atataaaatt attcataatg atagtaggag gcttggtagg tttaagaata gtttttgctg
     7561 tactttctat agtgaataga gttaggcagg gatattcacc attatcgttt cagacccacc
     7621 tcccaacccc gaggggaccc gacaggcccg aaggaataga agaagaaggt ggagagagag
     7681 acagagacag atccattcga ttagtgaacg gatctcgacg gtatcgatca cgagactagc
     7741 ctcgagcggc cgcccccttc accgagggcc tatttcccat gattccttca tatttgcata
     7801 tacgatacaa ggctgttaga gagataattg gaattaattt gactgtaaac acaaagatat
     7861 tagtacaaaa tacgtgacgt agaaagtaat aatttcttgg gtagtttgca gttttaaaat
     7921 tatgttttaa aatggactat ca
//
