>Addgene plasmid #19311 | Flag pLJM1 Rap2A | depositor partial sequence | sequence record 8973 | Author sequence
GCGTGTACGGTGGGAGGTCTATATAAGCAGAGCTGGTTTAGTGAACCGTCAGATCCGCTAGCGCTACCGG
TATGGACTACAAGGATGACGATGACAAGGGTGGTGGTGGTGGTGCGTCGACGATGCGCGAGTACAAAGTG
GTGGTGCTGGGCTCGGGCGGGGTAGGCAAATCCGCCCTGACCGTGCAGTTCGTGACCGGCACCTTCATCG
AGAAATACGACCCCACCATCGAGGACTTCTACCGCAAGGAGATCGAGGTGGATTCGTCGCCGTCGGTGCT
GGAGATCCTGGACACGGCGGGCACCGAGCAGTTCGCGTCCATGCGGGACCTGTACATCAAGAACGGCCAG
GGCTTCATCCTCGTCTACAGCCTCGTCAACCAGCAGAGCTTCCAGGACATCAAGCCCATGCGGGACCAGA
TCATCCGCGTGAAGCGGTATGAGAAAGTGCCAGTCATCTTGGTTGGGAACAAAGTGGACCTGGAAAGTGA
GAGAGAAGTATCGTCCAGCGAAGGCAGAGCCCTTGCTGAAGAGTGGGGCTGCCCCTTTATGGAAACTTCC
GCTAAGAGTAAAACAATGGTGGACGAACTCTTTGCAGAAATTGTGAGGCAGATGAACTATGCTGCTCAGC
CTGACAAAGATGACCCATGCTGTTCTGCATGTAACATACAATAGGATATCTTCGAATTCTCGACCTCGAG
ACAAATGGCAGTATTCATCCACAATTTTAAAAGAAAAGGGGGGATTGGGGGGTACAGTGCAGGGGAAAGA
ATAGTAGACATAATAGCAACAGACATACAAACTAAAGAATTACAAAAACAAATTACAAAAATTCAAAATT
TTCGGGTTTATTACAGGGACAGCAGAGATCCACTTTGGCCGCGGCTCGAGGGGGTTGGGGTTGCGCCTTT
TCCANNNAGCCCTGGGTTTGCGCNGNNCGCGGCTGCTCTGGGCGTGNNCCGGGAAACGCANCGGCGCCGA
NCCTGGNCTCGCACATTCNTCACGTCGTCGCANCGTCACCCN
