>Addgene plasmid #19311 | Flag pLJM1 Rap2A | addgene partial sequence | sequence record 25053 | CMV-F 5'-CGCAAATGGGCGGTAGGCGTG-3'
CGTGGNGNNTTAGCAGAGCTGGTTNGTGAACCGTCAGATCCGCTAGCGCTACCGGTATGGACTACAAGGA
TGACGATGACAAGGGTGGTGGTGGTGGTGCGTCGACGATGCGCGAGTACAAAGTGGTGGTGCTGGGCTCG
GGCGGGGTAGGCAAATCCGCCCTGACCGTGCAGTTCGTGACCGGCACCTTCATCGAGAAATACGACCCCA
CCATCGAGGACTTCTACCGCAAGGAGATCGAGGTGGATTCGTCGCCGTCGGTGCTGGAGATCCTGGACAC
GGCGGGCACCGAGCAGTTCGCGTCCATGCGGGACCTGTACATCAAGAACGGCCAGGGCTTCATCCTCGTC
TACAGCCTCGTCAACCAGCAGAGCTTCCAGGACATCAAGCCCATGCGGGACCAGATCATCCGCGTGAAGC
GGTATGAGAAAGTGCCAGTCATCTTGGTTGGGAACAAAGTGGACCTGGAAAGTGAGAGAGAAGTATCGTC
CAGCGAAGGCAGAGCCCTTGCTGAAGAGTGGGGCTGCCCCTTTATGGAAACTTCCGCTAAGAGTAAAACA
ATGGTGGACGAACTCTTTGCAGAAATTGTGAGGCAGATGAACTATGCTGCTCAGCCTGACAAAGATGACC
CATGCTGTTCTGCATGTAACATACAATAGGATATCTTCGAATTCTCGACCTCGAGACAAATGGCAGTATT
CATCCACAATTTTAAAAGAAAAGGGGGGATTGGGGGGTACAGTGCAGGGGAAAGANTANTAGACTTATAG
CCACCGACTTCCAACTAAGAATTCCAAANCAATTACAAATTCAAANTTTCGGNTTNTTN
